>Addgene plasmid #126818 | Pm_GAMA-Cd4-bio-His | addgene full sequence | sequence record 245651 | Addgene NGS Result
GACATTGATTATTGACTAGTTATTAATAGTAATCAATTACGGGGTCATTAGTTCATAGCCCATATATGGA
GTTCCGCGTTACATAACTTACGGTAAATGGCCCGCCTGGCTGACCGCCCAACGACCCCCGCCCATTGACG
TCAATAATGACGTATGTTCCCATAGTAACGCCAATAGGGACTTTCCATTGACGTCAATGGGTGGAGTATT
TACGGTAAACTGCCCACTTGGCAGTACATCAAGTGTATCATATGCCAAGTCCGCCCCCTATTGACGTCAA
TGACGGTAAATGGCCCGCCTGGCATTATGCCCAGTACATGACCTTACGGGACTTTCCTACTTGGCAGTAC
ATCTACGTATTAGTCATCGCTATTACCATGGTGATGCGGTTTTGGCAGTACACCAATGGGCGTGGATAGC
GGTTTGACTCACGGGGATTTCCAAGTCTCCACCCCATTGACGTCAATGGGAGTTTGTTTTGGCACCAAAA
TCAACGGGACTTTCCAAAATGTCGTAATAACCCCGCCCCGTTGACGCAAATGGGCGGTAGGCGTGTACGG
TGGGAGGTCTATATAAGCAGAGCTCGTTTAGTGAACCGTCAGATCCTCACTCTCTTCCGCATCGCTGTCT
GCGAGGGCCAGCTGTTGGGCTCGCGGTTGAGGACAAACTCTTCGCGGTCTTTCCAGTACTCTTGGATCGG
AAACCCGTCGGCCTCCGAACGGTACTCCGCCACCGAGGGACCTGAGCGAGTCCGCATCGACCGGATCGGA
AAACCTCTCGAGAAAGGCGTCTAACCAGTCACAGTCGCAAGGTAGGCTGAGCACCGTGGCGGGCGGCAGC
GGGTGGCGGTCGGGGTTGTTTCTGGCGGAGGTGCTGCTGATGATGTAATTAAAGTAGGCGGTCTTGAGAC
GGCGGATGGTCGAGGTGAGGTGTGGCAGGCTTGAGATCCAGCTGTTGGGGTGAGTACTCCCTCTCAAAAG
CGGGCATTACTTCTGCGCTAAGATTGTCAGTTTCCAAAAACGAGGAGGATTTGATATTCACCTGGCCCGA
TCTGGCCATACACTTGAGTGACAATGACATCCACTTTGCCTTTCTCTCCACAGGTGTCCACTCCCAGGTC
CAAGTTTGCCACCATGGAGTTTCAGACCCAGGTACTCATGTCCCTGCTGCTCTGCATGTCTGGTGCGGCC
GCCCTGATCAGAAACGGCAACAACAACGCCCAGGCCCTGATTCCCGACAAGAACAATGCCAAGAACGACA
ACCAGAACAGCATGAGTAACAACAACAACAACAACGAGAATACCTGCGAGATCCAGAACATGGCCGAGGA
AATGATGGAAAAGCTGCTGAACGAGAAGGACGTGTTCAGCTCCATCATGGAAGCCCTGCAGAGCAAGCTG
AGCGACGACAGCCTGTGCACCCAGACCAAGTACACCAACATCTGCATCAACGAAAAGGACAAGGTGCCCC
TGAGCTTCCCCTGCACCAGCCAGAAGTACGAGCACCTGATCCACCAGTTCACCTACAAGAAGCTGTGCCA
CAGCAAGATCGCCTTCAGCAACATCCTGCTGAAGTCCTTCATCGACAAAAACAACGAAGAGAACACCTTC
AACAATATCATCAAGAACTACAATGTGCTGCTGAGCTGCATCGATAACGACCTGAAGGACATCTACACCA
GCAGCATCAAGCTGTTCAGCGACCTGCGGTCCAGCATCGTGGACGTGACCGAGAAACTGTGGTCCAAGAA
TATCGCCGACGTGCTGAAGAAGAGAGAGCATCTGATCGCCGGCATCTTCTGCGGCCTGAGGAACGGCGCC
AAGAGCAACCTGGTGTCCAACAGCCTGAGCTACGAGAACCTGGGCATCCTGAAGATCAACAGCGAGGAAC
TGATCAACGAGGCCTTCTACGCCTTCTCCGAGTACTACTACAACTTCCCTCTGTTCACCATGCAGCTGCT
GGAAAGGGGCGGACTGGTGGAAAGGCTGGTGGCCATCCACGAGAAGCTGACCAACTACCGGACCCGGAAT
ATCCTGAACAAGATCAATGAGCGGAGCAAGAATGAGGTGCTGAACAATGAGGATGTCCTGCACAACCTGG
CCAACTACAAGCACCACTCCCAGAAAACAAATGGCGCCTTCGTGCAGTCCAAAGAGATCAAGATCATCAG
CAACGTGGGCCCCTACAACAATGCAAACGAGAACGCCAACCCTGCCGCCAACGCCGCCACAAATGCCGCC
ACCAATACCGACGCCAATGCTAACACCAACGCCAATAGTAATGCCAACACCTACGTGGACGCCAACACAA
ATACCAACGCTAACAAAAACGACAATCTGAACGCAAACACCAATTCCAACCTGAATGCCAATACCAATAG
CAACCTCAACGCCAACAAGAACGTGAACACAAACGCCAACACTAACGCTAACGCTAATACCAACACTAAT
GCCAACTCCAACGCTAATTCTAACGCCAACAGCAACAGCAACTCCAATGCAAACAGCAATGCTAATACCG
CCACTAACTCTGATGCAAACACAAACGCAAATACCAATGCAAACACAAATGCCAACACAAATGCTAATAC
CAACGCAAATACCGCCACCAACCTGGACGCCAATACTGCCATCAACAGCCAGGGCGGGCTGCACGCCAAC
GACCCTCTGAACAACCCTCTGTACAGCACCTCCAGCCTGAAGCCCAAGAATGTGGCCCAGCTGATCAAGG
ACCTGATTAAGAATCTGGACATCGTGAAGTTCGAAAACAATGAACCCACCAACAAAATCGACGAGGAAGG
CATCAAAAAGCTGATCGGCAACAGCTTCCTGGACCTGTCCGACAACATCATGCTCGTGCGGCTGCTCATC
AAGCCCCAGGCCGCCATCCTGTTCATCATCCAGAGCTTCGTGATGATGACCCCTAGCCCCACCCGGGACG
CTAAGACCTTCTGCAAGAAGGCCCTGGTCAACGGACAGCTGATTGACAGCACCAATCTGGGCGTGGAATC
CGAGGAAGAGAATCTCATCAACAACTTCGCCAGCAAGTACAACCTGATCTACGAAAAGATCAAGCTCGAA
GAACTGCGCGAGCTGGAACAGAGCAAAAAGACCCTGAAGTCTAGCAATAGCCACCTGAGCGCACTGCAAG
TCCGAAACACCGAGAACAACAAAGAGTCCAACACAGAGAGCAACACCGAAAGCAATACTGAGAGTAATAC
CGAGTCTAACAAGCAGAACAACAACCAGGGCATGAACTTCAACAACAATTTCAATCTCAACAACGCCGCT
CCCCTGATCGCTATCGTGTCCGATCCTCTGGGCGAGAAGGCCGATGACATCATTAAGAACAACCTCGACC
TGAGCAGCCTGTCCAGCGGCGTCGAGCAGACCTTCCAGACACTGAACGCCAATTCCAGATCTGGCGCGCC
GTCGACCTCCATCACGGCCTATAAGAGTGAGGGGGAGTCAGCGGAGTTCTCCTTCCCACTCAACCTTGGA
GAGGAAAGCCTGCAGGGAGAGTTGAGATGGAAGGCAGAGAAGGCTCCTTCTTCCCAGTCCTGGATCACCT
TCTCCCTAAAGAACCAAAAGGTGTCTGTGCAGAAGTCTACTAGCAACCCCAAGTTCCAGCTGTCCGAAAC
GCTCCCACTCACCCTTCAGATACCCCAGGTCTCCCTTCAGTTTGCTGGTTCTGGCAACCTGACCCTGACT
CTGGACAGAGGGATACTGTATCAGGAAGTGAACCTGGTGGTGATGAAAGTGACTCAGCCCGACAGCAACA
CTTTGACCTGTGAGGTGATGGGACCCACCTCACCCAAGATGAGACTGATCTTGAAGCAGGAGAATCAGGA
GGCCAGGGTCTCCAGGCAGGAGAAAGTGATTCAAGTGCAGGCCCCTGAAGCAGGGGTGTGGCAATGTCTA
CTGAGTGAAGGTGAAGAGGTCAAGATGGACTCCAAGATCCAGGTTTTATCCAAAGGGTTGAATTCCGGCA
GCCTGCACCACATCCTGGACGCCCAGAAGATGCTGTGGAACCACAGGGACAGGAACCTGCCTCCTCTGGC
CCCTCTGGGCCCCCACCACCATCACCACCATTGAGTCTAGACACGTGATTAATTAAGGATCCCCCGACCT
CGACCTCTGGCTAATAAAGGAAATTTATTTTCATTGCAATAGTGTGTTGGAATTTTTTGTGTCTCTCACT
CGGAAGGACATATGGGAGGGCAAATCATTTGGTCGAGATCCCTCGGAGATCTCTAGCTAGAGGATCGATC
CCCGCCCCGGACGAACTAAACCTGACTACGACATCTCTGCCCCTTCTTCGCGGGGCAGTGCATGTAATCC
CTTCAGTTGGTTGGTACAACTTGCCAACTGGGCCCTGTTCCACATGTGACACGGGGGGGGACCAAACACA
AAGGGGTTCTCTGACTGTAGTTGACATCCTTATAAATGGATGTGCACATTTGCCAACACTGAGTGGCTTT
CATCCTGGAGCAGACTTTGCAGTCTGTGGACTGCAACACAACATTGCCTTTATGTGTAACTCTTGGCTGA
AGCTCTTACACCAATGCTGGGGGACATGTACCTCCCAGGGGCCCAGGAAGACTACGGGAGGCTACACCAA
CGTCAATCAGAGGGGCCTGTGTAGCTACCGATAAGCGGACCCTCAAGAGGGCATTAGCAATAGTGTTTAT
AAGGCCCCCTTGTTAACCCTAAACGGGTAGCATATGCTTCCCGGGTAGTAGTATATACTATCCAGACTAA
CCCTAATTCAATAGCATATGTTACCCAACGGGAAGCATATGCTATCGAATTAGGGTTAGTAAAAGGGTCC
TAAGGAACAGCGATATCTCCCACCCCATGAGCTGTCACGGTTTTATTTACATGGGGTCAGGATTCCACGA
GGGTAGTGAACCATTTTAGTCACAAGGGCAGTGGCTGAAGATCAAGGAGCGGGCAGTGAACTCTCCTGAA
TCTTCGCCTGCTTCTTCATTCTCCTTCGTTTAGCTAATAGAATAACTGCTGAGTTGTGAACAGTAAGGTG
TATGTGAGGTGCTCGAAAACAAGGTTTCAGGTGACGCCCCCAGAATAAAATTTGGACGGGGGGTTCAGTG
GTGGCATTGTGCTATGACACCAATATAACCCTCACAAACCCCTTGGGCAATAAATACTAGTGTAGGAATG
AAACATTCTGAATATCTTTAACAATAGAAATCCATGGGGTGGGGACAAGCCGTAAAGACTGGATGTCCAT
CTCACACGAATTTATGGCTATGGGCAACACATAATCCTAGTGCAATATGATACTGGGGTTATTAAGATGT
GTCCCAGGCAGGGACCAAGACAGGTGAACCATGTTGTTACACTCTATTTGTAACAAGGGGAAAGAGAGTG
GACGCCGACAGCAGCGGACTCCACTGGTTGTCTCTAACACCCCCGAAAATTAAACGGGGCTCCACGCCAA
TGGGGCCCATAAACAAAGACAAGTGGCCACTCTTTTTTTTGAAATTGTGGAGTGGGGGCACGCGTCAGCC
CCCACACGCCGCCCTGCGGTTTTGGACTGTAAAATAAGGGTGTAATAACTTGGCTGATTGTAACCCCGCT
AACCACTGCGGTCAAACCACTTGCCCACAAAACCACTAATGGCACCCCGGGGAATACCTGCATAAGTAGG
TGGGCGGGCCAAGATAGGGGCGCGATTGCTGCGATCTGGAGGACAAATTACACACACTTGCGCCTGAGCG
CCAAGCACAGGGTTGTTGGTCCTCATATTCACGAGGTCGCTGAGAGCACGGTGGGCTAATGTTGCCATGG
GTAGCATATACTACCCAAATATCTGGATAGCATATGCTATCCTAATCTATATCTGGGTAGCATAGGCTAT
CCTAATCTATATCTGGGTAGCATATGCTATCCTAATCTATATCTGGGTAGTATATGCTATCCTAATTTAT
ATCTGGGTAGCATAGGCTATCCTAATCTATATCTGGGTAGCATATGCTATCCTAATCTATATCTGGGTAG
TATATGCTATCCTAATCTGTATCCGGGTAGCATATGCTATCCTAATAGAGATTAGGGTAGTATATGCTAT
CCTAATTTATATCTGGGTAGCATATACTACCCAAATATCTGGATAGCATATGCTATCCTAATCTATATCT
GGGTAGCATATGCTATCCTAATCTATATCTGGGTAGCATAGGCTATCCTAATCTATATCTGGGTAGCATA
TGCTATCCTAATCTATATCTGGGTAGTATATGCTATCCTAATTTATATCTGGGTAGCATAGGCTATCCTA
ATCTATATCTGGGTAGCATATGCTATCCTAATCTATATCTGGGTAGTATATGCTATCCTAATCTGTATCC
GGGTAGCATATGCTATCCTCATGATAAGCTGTCAAACATGAGAATTTTCTTGAAGACGAAAGGGCCTCGT
GATACGCCTATTTTTATAGGTTAATGTCATGATAATAATGGTTTCTTAGACGTCAGGTGGCACTTTTCGG
GGAAATGTGCGCGGAACCCCTATTTGTTTATTTTTCTAAATACATTCAAATATGTATCCGCTCATGAGAC
AATAACCCTGATAAATGCTTCAATAATATTGAAAAAGGAAGAGTATGAGTATTCAACATTTCCGTGTCGC
CCTTATTCCCTTTTTTGCGGCATTTTGCCTTCCTGTTTTTGCTCACCCAGAAACGCTGGTGAAAGTAAAA
GATGCTGAAGATCAGTTGGGTGCACGAGTGGGTTACATCGAACTGGATCTCAACAGCGGTAAGATCCTTG
AGAGTTTTCGCCCCGAAGAACGTTTTCCAATGATGAGCACTTTTAAAGTTCTGCTATGTGGCGCGGTATT
ATCCCGTGTTGACGCCGGGCAAGAGCAACTCGGTCGCCGCATACACTATTCTCAGAATGACTTGGTTGAG
TACTCACCAGTCACAGAAAAGCATCTTACGGATGGCATGACAGTAAGAGAATTATGCAGTGCTGCCATAA
CCATGAGTGATAACACTGCGGCCAACTTACTTCTGACAACGATCGGAGGACCGAAGGAGCTAACCGCTTT
TTTGCACAACATGGGGGATCATGTAACTCGCCTTGATCGTTGGGAACCGGAGCTGAATGAAGCCATACCA
AACGACGAGCGTGACACCACGATGCCTGCAGCAATGGCAACAACGTTGCGCAAACTATTAACTGGCGAAC
TACTTACTCTAGCTTCCCGGCAACAATTAATAGACTGGATGGAGGCGGATAAAGTTGCAGGACCACTTCT
GCGCTCGGCCCTTCCGGCTGGCTGGTTTATTGCTGATAAATCTGGAGCCGGTGAGCGTGGGTCTCGCGGT
ATCATTGCAGCACTGGGGCCAGATGGTAAGCCCTCCCGTATCGTAGTTATCTACACGACGGGGAGTCAGG
CAACTATGGATGAACGAAATAGACAGATCGCTGAGATAGGTGCCTCACTGATTAAGCATTGGTAACTGTC
AGACCAAGTTTACTCATATATACTTTAGATTGATTTAAAACTTCATTTTTAATTTAAAAGGATCTAGGTG
AAGATCCTTTTTGATAATCTCATGACCAAAATCCCTTAACGTGAGTTTTCGTTCCACTGAGCGTCAGACC
CCGTAGAAAAGATCAAAGGATCTTCTTGAGATCCTTTTTTTCTGCGCGTAATCTGCTGCTTGCAAACAAA
AAAACCACCGCTACCAGCGGTGGTTTGTTTGCCGGATCAAGAGCTACCAACTCTTTTTCCGAAGGTAACT
GGCTTCAGCAGAGCGCAGATACCAAATACTGTTCTTCTAGTGTAGCCGTAGTTAGGCCACCACTTCAAGA
ACTCTGTAGCACCGCCTACATACCTCGCTCTGCTAATCCTGTTACCAGTGGCTGCTGCCAGTGGCGATAA
GTCGTGTCTTACCGGGTTGGACTCAAGACGATAGTTACCGGATAAGGCGCAGCGGTCGGGCTGAACGGGG
GGTTCGTGCACACAGCCCAGCTTGGAGCGAACGACCTACACCGAACTGAGATACCTACAGCGTGAGCTAT
GAGAAAGCGCCACGCTTCCCGAAGGGAGAAAGGCGGACAGGTATCCGGTAAGCGGCAGGGTCGGAACAGG
AGAGCGCACGAGGGAGCTTCCAGGGGGAAACGCCTGGTATCTTTATAGTCCTGTCGGGTTTCGCCACCTC
TGACTTGAGCGTCGATTTTTGTGATGCTCGTCAGGGGGGCGGAGCCTATGGAAAAACGCCAGCAACGCGG
CCTTTTTACGGTTCCTGGCCTTTTGCTGGCCTTTTGCTCACATGTTCTTTCCTGCGTTATCCCCTGATTC
TGTGGATAACCGTATTACCGCCTTTGAGTGAGCTGATACCGCTCGCCGCAGCCGAACGACCGAGCGCAGC
GAGTCAGTGAGCGAGGAAGCGGAAGAGCGCCCAATACGCAAACCGCCTCTCCCCGCGCGTTGGCCGATTC
ATTAATGCAGCTGGCACGACAGGTTTCCCGACTGGAAAGCGGGCAGTGAGCGCAACGCAATTAATGTGAG
TTAGCTCACTCATTAGGCACCCCAGGCTTTACACTTTATGCTTCCGGCTCGTATGTTGTGTGGAATTGTG
AGCGGATAACAATTTCACACAGGAAACAGCTATGACCATGATTACGCCAAGCTCTAGCTAGAGGTCGACC
AATTCTCATGTTTGACAGCTTATCATCGCAGATCCGGGCAACGTTGTTGCCATTGCTGCAGGCGCAGAAC
TGGTAGGTATGGAAGATCTATACATTGAATCAATATTGGCAATTAGCCATATTAGTCATTGGTTATATAG
CATAAATCAATATTGGCTATTGGCCATTGCATACGTTGTATCTATATCATAATATGTACATTTATATTGG
CTCATGTCCAATATGACCGCCATGTT
Features (pLannotate 1.2.2; 18 found; start..end, strand, type, name):
      1..380     +  enhancer       CMV enhancer: human cytomegalovirus immediate early enhancer
    382..581     +  promoter       CMV promoter: human cytomegalovirus (CMV) immediate early promoter
    649..687     +  misc_feature   Ad SA (fragment): adenovirus major late transcript splice acceptor (Friedrich and Soriano, 1991)
    720..929     -  CDS            PTP (fragment): TERM_ADE02 - Experimental evidence at protein level: Swiss-Prot protein existence level 1. Protein covalently bound to the viral DNA that acts as a primer for viral genomic replication by DNA strand displacement. Assembles on the viral origin of replication in an initiation complex with viral polymerase, DBP, host NFIA and host POU2F1/OCT1. During initiation, the polymerase covalently couples the first dCTP with Ser- 580 of pTP. The terminal protein stimulates the template activity over 20 fold compared to protein-free templates. Neo-synthesized viral genomes are linked to two preterminal prot
    960..1049    +  intron         chimeric intron (fragment): chimera between introns from adenovirus and immunoglobulin heavy chain genes
   1068..1114    +  CDS            IgH signal sequence (fragment): signal sequence from the mouse immunoglobulin heavy chain variable region
   3306..3983    +  CDS            Cd4 (fragment): CD4_RAT - Experimental evidence at protein level: Swiss-Prot protein existence level 1. Integral membrane glycoprotein that plays an essential role in the immune response and serves multiple functions in responses against both external and internal offenses. In T-cells, functions primarily as a coreceptor for MHC class II molecule:peptide complex. The antigens presented by class II peptides are derived from extracellular proteins while class I peptides are derived from cytosolic proteins. Interacts simultaneously with the T-cell receptor (TCR) and the MHC class II presented by antigen presenti
   4143..4198    +  polyA_signal   β-globin poly(A) signal: rabbit β-globin polyadenylation signal (Gil and Proudfoot, 1987)
   4712..6393    -  rep_origin     oriP (fragment): Epstein-Barr virus oriP replication origin (Yates et al., 2000)
   6520..6624    +  promoter       AmpR promoter: bla
   6625..7485    +  CDS            AmpR: β-lactamase; bla; confers resistance to ampicillin, carbenicillin, and related antibiotics
   7656..8244    +  rep_origin     ori: high-copy-number ColE1/pMB1/pBR322/pUC origin of replication
   8427..8519    +  CDS            lacI (fragment): lac repressor; lacI; The lac repressor binds to the lac operator to inhibit transcription in E. coli. This inhibition can be relieved by adding lactose or isopropyl-β-D-thiogalactopyranoside (IPTG).
   8532..8553    +  protein_bind   CAP binding site: CAP binding activates transcription in the presence of cAMP. E. coli catabolite activator protein
   8568..8598    +  promoter       lac promoter: promoter for the E. coli lac operon
   8606..8622    +  protein_bind   lac operator: The lac repressor binds to the lac operator to inhibit transcription in E. coli. This inhibition can be relieved by adding lactose or isopropyl-β-D-thiogalactopyranoside (IPTG). lac repressor encoded by lacI
   8692..8708    +  promoter       tet promoter (fragment): E. coli promoter for tetracycline efflux protein gene
   8718..8743    -  CDS            bla(M) (fragment): β-lactamase lacking the signal sequence; bla(M); allows cytosolic expression of β-lactamase
