[The description below was written by a language model from this plasmid's Addgene catalogue record and pLannotate feature annotations shown in this document.]
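Description:
Pm_GAMA-Cd4-bio-His is an 8.9 kb mammalian expression plasmid built on the pTT3 backbone for producing a recombinant Plasmodium malariae protein in mammalian cells. In E. coli it is maintained at high copy through a ColE1/pUC-type origin and selected with ampicillin via the β-lactamase gene. The backbone also carries a fragment of the Epstein-Barr virus oriP, an element that supports episomal maintenance in cells supplying EBNA1 and so suits transient expression. Short lac regulatory remnants (a lacI fragment, CAP site, lac promoter and operator) and other small fragments near the bacterial origin appear to be backbone leftovers with no stated role.

The expression cassette is driven by the CMV immediate early enhancer and promoter, followed by adenovirus-derived leader and splice elements and a chimeric intron fragment, which generally improve transcript processing and yield. The small reverse-strand adenoviral terminal protein match in this region is most likely an annotation artefact of those adenoviral sequences. A fragment matching a mouse immunoglobulin heavy chain signal sequence sits just ahead of the insert position, consistent with directing the product into the secretory pathway. The insert is a chemically synthesised, roughly 2.2 kb sequence encoding GAMA (PmUG01_05017200), cloned between retained NotI and AscI sites; it is not itself annotated in the feature table but fits the unannotated gap before the tag. It is fused at its C terminus to rat Cd4 domains 3 and 4, a biotinylation sequence and a six-histidine tag, and the cassette ends with a rabbit β-globin polyadenylation signal. The tags allow purification and capture of the protein. The associated publication describes a panel of such proteins from human-infective Plasmodium species for serological surveillance.
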