Addgene plasmid #126818: Pm_GAMA-Cd4-bio-His
Purpose: Expression of recombinant P. malariae protein in mammalian cells
Depositing lab: Gavin Wright. Depositing organization: Wellcome Sanger Institute. Publication: A panel of recombinant proteins from human-infective Plasmodium species for serological surveillance. Muller-Sienerth N, Shilts J, Kadir KA, Yman V, Homann MV, Asghar M, Ngasala B, Singh B, Farnert A, Wright GJ. Malar J. 2020 Jan 17;19(1):31. doi: 10.1186/s12936-020-3111-5. PubMed 31952523.
Backbone
  Vector backbone: pTT3
  Backbone manufacturer: Yves Durocher, NRC
  Backbone size w/o insert (bp): 6688
  Total vector size (bp): 8916
  Vector type: Mammalian Expression
Growth in bacteria
  Bacterial resistance: Ampicillin, 100 μg/mL
  Growth temperature: 37°C
  Growth strain: DH5alpha
  Copy number: High Copy
Gene/Insert
  Gene/Insert name: GAMA (alt name: PmUG01_05017200)
  Species: Plasmodium malariae
  Insert size (bp): 2228
  GenBank ID: SBT87310.1
  Entrez Gene: GAMA (a.k.a. PMUG01_05017200)
  Promoter: CMV
  Tag / fusion protein: ratCd4(d3+4)-bio-6His (C terminal on backbone)
  Cloning method: Restriction Enzyme; 5′ cloning site NotI (not destroyed); 3′ cloning site AscI (not destroyed)
  Sequencing primers: 5′ CMV-F
Resource information
  A portion of this plasmid was derived from a plasmid made by: Insert was chemically synthesised.
Terms and licenses: Academic/Nonprofit Terms; Industry Terms: Not Available to Industry
How to cite: Pm_GAMA-Cd4-bio-His was a gift from Gavin Wright (Addgene plasmid # 126818 ; http://n2t.net/addgene:126818 ; RRID:Addgene_126818)
